>Addgene plasmid #152936 | pGBW-m4133838 | depositor full sequence | sequence record 295948 | Full Sequence
CACCATGGAGAGCCTTGTCCCTGGTTTCAAC
[348 nt withheld, positions 32-379]
AACGGTAATAAAGGAGCTGGTGGCCATAGTTACGGCGCCGATCTAAAGTCATTTGACTTAGGCGACGAGC
TTGGCACTGATCCTTATGAAGATTTTCAAGAAAACTGGAACACTAAACATAGCAGTGGTGTTACCCGTGA
ACTCATGCGTGAGCTTAACGGAGAAAACCTTTACTTTCAGTCGTACCCCTATGACGTACCAGATTATGCG
TAAGCTAGCTTGACTGACTGAGATACAGCGTACCTTCAGCTCACAGACATGATAAGATACATTGATGAGT
TTGGACAAACCACAACTAGAATGCAGTGAAAAAAATGCTTTATTTGTGAAATTTGTGATGCTATTGCTTT
ATTTGTAACCATTATAAGCTGCAATAAACAAGTTAACAACAACAATTGCATTCATTTTATGTTTCAGGTT
CAGGGGGAGGTGTGGGAGGTTTTTTAAAGCAAGTAAAACCTCTACAAATGTGGTATTGGCCCATCTCTAT
CGGTATCGTAGCATAACCCCTTGGGGCCTCTAAACGGGTCTTGAGGGGTTTTTTGTGCCCCTCGGGCCGG
ATTGCTATCTACCGGCATTGGCGCAGAAAAAAATGCCTGATGCGACGCTGCGCGTCTTATACTCCCACAT
ATGCCAGATTCAGCAACGGATACGGCTTCCCCAACTTGCCCACTTCCATACGTGTCCTCCTTACCAGAAA
TTTATCCTTAAGGTCGTCAGCTATCCTGCAGGCGATCTCTCGATTTCGATCAAGACATTCCTTTAATGGT
CTTTTCTGGACACCACTAGGGGTCAGAAGTAGTTCATCAAACTTTCTTCCCTCCCTAATCTCATTGGTTA
CCTTGGGCTATCGAAACTTAATTAACCAGTCAAGTCAGCTACTTGGCGAGATCGACTTGTCTGGGTTTCG
ACTACGCTCAGAATTGCGTCAGTCAAGTTCGATCTGGTCCTTGCTATTGCACCCGTTCTCCGATTACGAG
TTTCATTTAAATCATGTGAGCAAAAGGCCAGCAAAAGGCCAGGAACCGTAAAAAGGCCGCGTTGCTGGCG
TTTTTCCATAGGCTCCGCCCCCCTGACGAGCATCACAAAAATCGACGCTCAAGTCAGAGGTGGCGAAACC
CGACAGGACTATAAAGATACCAGGCGTTTCCCCCTGGAAGCTCCCTCGTGCGCTCTCCTGTTCCGACCCT
GCCGCTTACCGGATACCTGTCCGCCTTTCTCCCTTCGGGAAGCGTGGCGCTTTCTCATAGCTCACGCTGT
AGGTATCTCAGTTCGGTGTAGGTCGTTCGCTCCAAGCTGGGCTGTGTGCACGAACCCCCCGTTCAGCCCG
ACCGCTGCGCCTTATCCGGTAACTATCGTCTTGAGTCCAACCCGGTAAGACACGACTTATCGCCACTGGC
AGCAGCCACTGGTAACAGGATTAGCAGAGCGAGGTATGTAGGCGGTGCTACAGAGTTCTTGAAGTGGTGG
CCTAACTACGGCTACACTAGAAGAACAGTATTTGGTATCTGCGCTCTGCTGAAGCCAGTTACCTTCGGAA
AAAGAGTTGGTAGCTCTTGATCCGGCAAACAAACCACCGCTGGTAGCGGTGGTTTTTTTGTTTGCAAGCA
GCAGATTACGCGCAGAAAAAAAGGATCTCAAGAAGATCCTTTGATCTTTTCTACGGGGTCTGACGCTCAG
TGGAACGAAAACTCACGTTAAGGGATTTTGGTCATGAGATTATCAAAAAGGATCTTCACCTAGATCCTTT
TAAATTAAAAATGAAGTTTTAAATCAATCTAAAGTATATATGAGTAAACTTGGTCTGACAGTTACCAATG
CTTAATCAGTGAGGCACCTATCTCAGCGATCTGTCTATTTCGTTCATCCATAGTTGCATTTAAATTTCCG
AACTCTCCAAGGCCCTCGTCGGAAAATCTTCAAACCTTTCGTCCGATCCATCTTGCAGGCTACCTCTCGA
ACGAACTATCGCAAGTCTCTTGGCCGGCCTTGCGCCTTGGCTATTGCTTGGCAGCGCCTATCGCCAGGTA
TTACTCCAATCCCGAATATCCGAGATCGGGATCACCCGAGAGAAGTTCAACCTACATCCTCAATCCCGAT
CTATCCGAGATCCGAGGAATATCGAAATCGGGGCGCGCCTGGCCTCCGCGCCGGGTTTTGGCGCCTCCCG
CGGGCGCCCCCCTCGTCACGGCGAGCGCTGCCACGTCAGACGAAGGGCGCAGGAGCGTCCTGATCCTTCC
GCCCGGACGCTCAGGACAGCGGCCCGCTGCTCATAAGACTCGGCCTTAGAACCCCAGTATCAGCAGAAGG
ACATTTTAGGACGGGACTTGGGTGACTCTAGGGCACTGGTTTTCTTTCCAGAGAGCGGAACAGGCGAGGA
AAAGTAGTCCCTTCTCGGCGATTCTGCGGAGGGATCTCCGTGGGGCGGTGAACGCCGATGATTATATAAG
GACGCGCCGGGTGTGGCACAGCTAGTTCCGTCGCAGCCGGGATTTGGGTCGCGGTTCTTGTTTGTGGATC
GCTGTGATCGTCACTTGGTGAGTAGCGGGCTGCTGGGCTGGCCGGGGCTTTCGTGGCCGCCGGGCCGCTC
GGTGGGACGGAAGCGTGTGGAGAGACCGCCAAGGGCTGTAGTCTGGGTCCGCGAGCAAGGTTGCCCTGAA
CTGGGGGTTGGGGGGAGCGCAGCAAAATGGCGGCTGTTCCCGAGTCTTGAATGGAAGACGCTTGTGAGGC
GGGCTGTGAGGTCGTTGAAACAAGGTGGGGGGCATGGTGGGCGGCAAGAACCCAAGGTCTTGAGCCCTTC
GCTAATGCGGGAAAGCTCTTATTCGGGTGAGATGGGCTGGGCACCATCTGGGGACCCTGACGTGAAGTTT
GTCACTGACTGGAGAACTCGGTTTGTCGTCTGTTGCGGGGGCGGCAGTTATGGCGGTGCCGTTGGGCAGT
GCACCCGTACCTTTGGGAGCGCGCGCCCTCGTCGTGTCGTGACGTCACCCGTTCTGTTGGCTTATAATGC
AGGGTGGGGCCACCTGCCGGTAGGTGTGCGGTAGGCTTTTCTCCGTCGCAGGACGCAGGGTTCGGGCCTA
GGGTAGGCTCTCCTGAATCGACAGGCGCCGGACCTCTGGTGAGGGGAGGGATAAGTGAGGCGTCAGTTTC
TTTGGTCGGTTTTATGTACCTATCTTCTTAAGTAGCTGAAGCTCCGGTTTTGAACTATGCGCTCGGGGTT
GGCGAGTGTGTTTTGTGAAGTTTTTTAGGCACCTTTTGAAATGTAATCATTTGGGTCAATATGTAATTTT
CAGTGTTAGACTTGTAAATTGTCCGCTAAATTCTGGCCGTTTTTGGCTTTTTTGTTAGACAACATGACCG
AGTACAAGCCCACGGTGCGCCTCGCCACCCGCGACGACGTCCCCAGGGCCGTACGCACCCTCGCCGCCGC
GTTCGCCGACTACCCCGCCACGCGCCACACCGTCGATCCGGACCGCCACATCGAGCGGGTCACCGAGCTG
CAAGAACTCTTCCTCACGCGCGTCGGGCTCGACATCGGCAAGGTGTGGGTCGCGGACGACGGCGCCGCGG
TGGCGGTCTGGACCACGCCGGAGAGCGTCGAAGCGGGGGCGGTGTTCGCCGAGATCGGCCCGCGCATGGC
CGAGTTGAGCGGTTCCCGGCTGGCCGCGCAGCAACAGATGGAGGGCCTCCTGGCGCCGCACCGGCCCAAG
GAGCCCGCGTGGTTCCTGGCCACCGTCGGCGTCTCGCCCGACCACCAGGGCAAGGGTCTGGGCAGCGCCG
TCGTGCTCCCCGGAGTGGAGGCCGCCGAGCGCGCCGGGGTGCCCGCCTTCCTGGAGACCTCCGCGCCCCG
CAACCTCCCCTTCTACGAGCGGCTCGGCTTCACCGTCACCGCCGACGTCGAGGTGCCCGAAGGACCGCGC
ACCTGGTGCATGACCCGCAAGCCCGGTGCCTAGGCTAGTATGTAAGCCTAGTCTTAGATAATAAAATCGC
TATCCATCGAAGATGGATGTGTGTTGGTTTTTTGTGTGTGTAACGCTAGGCGCGCCTGGTGTACCGAGAA
CGATCCTCTCAGTGCGAGTCTCGACGATCCATATCGTTGCTTGGCAGTCAGCCAGTCGGAATCCAGCTTG
GGACCCAGGAAGTCCAATCGTCAGATATTGTACTCAAGCCTGGTCACGGCAGCGTACCGATCTGTTTAAA
CCTAGATATTGATAGTCTGATCGGTCAACGTATAATCGAGTCCTAGCTTTTGCAAACATCTATCAAGAGA
CAGGATCAGCAGGAGGCTTTCGCATGAGTATTCAACATTTCCGTGTCGCCCTTATTCCCTTTTTTGCGGC
ATTTTGCCTTCCTGTTTTTGCTCACCCAGAAACGCTGGTGAAAGTAAAAGATGCTGAAGATCAGTTGGGT
GCGCGAGTGGGTTACATCGAACTGGATCTCAACAGCGGTAAGATCCTTGAGAGTTTTCGCCCCGAAGAAC
GCTTTCCAATGATGAGCACTTTTAAAGTTCTGCTATGTGGCGCGGTATTATCCCGTATTGACGCCGGGCA
AGAGCAACTCGGTCGCCGCATACACTATTCTCAGAATGACTTGGTTGAGTATTCACCAGTCACAGAAAAG
CATCTTACGGATGGCATGACAGTAAGAGAATTATGCAGTGCTGCCATAACCATGAGTGATAACACTGCGG
CCAACTTACTTCTGACAACGATTGGAGGACCGAAGGAGCTAACCGCTTTTTTGCACAACATGGGGGATCA
TGTAACTCGCCTTGATCGTTGGGAACCGGAGCTGAATGAAGCCATACCAAACGACGAGCGTGACACCACG
ATGCCTGTAGCAATGGCAACAACCTTGCGTAAACTATTAACTGGCGAACTACTTACTCTAGCTTCCCGGC
AACAGTTGATAGACTGGATGGAGGCGGATAAAGTTGCAGGACCACTTCTGCGCTCGGCCCTTCCGGCTGG
CTGGTTTATTGCTGATAAATCTGGAGCCGGTGAGCGTGGGTCTCGCGGTATCATTGCAGCACTGGGGCCA
GATGGTAAGCCCTCCCGTATCGTAGTTATCTACACGACGGGGAGTCAGGCAACTATGGATGAACGAAATA
GACAGATCGCTGAGATAGGTGCCTCACTGATTAAGCATTGGTAACCGATTCTAGGTGCATTGGCGCAGAA
AAAAATGCCTGATGCGACGCTGCGCGTCTTATACTCCCACATATGCCAGATTCAGCAACGGATACGGCTT
CCCCAACTTGCCCACTTCCATACGTGTCCTCCTTACCAGAAATTTATCCTTAAGATCGTTTAAACTCGAC
TCTGGCTCTATCGAATCTCCGTCGTTTCGAGCTTACGCGAACAGCCGTGGCGCTCATTTGCTCGTCGGGC
ATCGAATCTCGTCAGCTATCGTCAGCTTACCTTTTTGGCAGCGATCGCGGCTCCCGACATCTTGGACCAT
TAGCTCCACAGGTATCTTCTTCCCTCTAGTGGTCATAACAGCAGCTTCAGCTACCTCTCAATTCAAAAAA
CCCCTCAAGACCCGTTTAGAGGCCCCAAGGGGTTATGCTATCAATCGTTGCGTTACACACACAAAAAACC
AACACACATCCATCTTCGATGGATAGCGATTTTATTATCTAACTGCTGATCGAGTGTAGCCAGATCTAGT
AATCAATTACGGGGTCATTAGTTCATAGCCCATATATGGAGTTCCGCGTTACATAACTTACGGTAAATGG
CCCGCCTGGCTGACCGCCCAACGACCCCCGCCCATTGACGTCAATAATGACGTATGTTCCCATAGTAACG
CCAATAGGGACTTTCCATTGACGTCAATGGGTGGAGTATTTACGGTAAACTGCCCACTTGGCAGTACATC
AAGTGTATCATATGCCAAGTACGCCCCCTATTGACGTCAATGACGGTAAATGGCCCGCCTGGCATTATGC
CCAGTACATGACCTTATGGGACTTTCCTACTTGGCAGTACATCTACGTATTAGTCATCGCTATTACCATG
CTGATGCGGTTTTGGCAGTACATCAATGGGCGTGGATAGCGGTTTGACTCACGGGGATTTCCAAGTCTCC
ACCCCATTGACGTCAATGGGAGTTTGTTTTGGCACCAAAATCAACGGGACTTTCCAAAATGTCGTAACAA
CTCCGCCCCATTGACGCAAATGGGCGGTAGGCGTGTACGGTGGGAGGTCTATATAAGCAGAGCTGGTTTA
GTGAACCGTCAGATCAGATCTTTGTCGATCCTACCATCCACTCGACACACCCGCCAGCGGCCGC
Features (pLannotate 1.2.2; 19 found; start..end, strand, type, name):
      5..541     +  CDS            R1A_SARS2 (fragment) (sequence partly withheld): Experimental evidence at protein level: Swiss-Prot protein existence level 1. [Non-structural protein 10]: Plays a pivotal role in viral transcription by stimulating both nsp14 3'-5' exoribonuclease and nsp16 2'-O-methyltransferase activities. Therefore plays an essential role in viral mRNAs cap methylation. From Severe acute respiratory syndrome coronavirus 2 (2019-nCoV) (SARS-CoV-2).
    642..763     -  polyA_signal   SV40 poly(A) signal: SV40 polyadenylation signal
    786..855     -  CDS            large T antigen (fragment): large T antigen from SV40 (simian virus 40)
    878..924     +  terminator     T7 terminator: transcription terminator for bacteriophage T7 RNA polymerase
    954..1090    +  terminator     rrnG terminator: transcription terminator from the E. coli ribosomal RNA rrnG operon (Albrechtsen et al., 1991)
   1135..1206    +  misc_feature   3' β-globin insulator: insulator downstream of the human β-globin locus (Farrell et al., 2002)
   1432..2020    -  rep_origin     ori: high-copy-number ColE1/pMB1/pBR322/pUC origin of replication
   2192..2256    -  CDS            bla(M) (fragment): β-lactamase lacking the signal sequence; bla(M); allows cytosolic expression of β-lactamase
   2520..3729    +  promoter       UbC promoter: human ubiquitin C promoter
   3733..4330    +  CDS            PuroR (fragment): puromycin N-acetyltransferase; pac from Streptomyces; confers resistance to puromycin
   4359..4407    +  polyA_signal   poly(A) signal: synthetic polyadenylation signal
   4673..5533    +  CDS            AmpR: β-lactamase; bla; confers resistance to ampicillin, carbenicillin, and related antibiotics
   5546..5682    +  terminator     rrnG terminator: transcription terminator from the E. coli ribosomal RNA rrnG operon (Albrechtsen et al., 1991)
   5827..5898    +  misc_feature   5' β-globin insulator: insulator upstream of the human β-globin locus (Farrell et al., 2002)
   5903..5949    -  terminator     T7 terminator: transcription terminator for bacteriophage T7 RNA polymerase
   5967..6015    -  polyA_signal   poly(A) signal: synthetic polyadenylation signal
   6096..6399    +  enhancer       CMV enhancer: human cytomegalovirus immediate early enhancer
   6472..6489    -  promoter       CMV promoter (fragment): human cytomegalovirus (CMV) immediate early promoter
   6552..6603    +  promoter       CMVd2 promoter: truncated human cytomegalovirus (CMV) immediate early promoter that yields moderately reduced expression relative to the full-length promoter
