[The description below was written by a language model from this plasmid's Addgene catalogue record and pLannotate feature annotations shown in this document.]
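Description:
pGBW-m4133838 is a mammalian expression plasmid built on the pTwist_CMV_Puro_6 backbone and carries the wild-type SARS-CoV-2 leader protein, the N-terminal cleavage product of the ORF1ab/ORF1a replicase polyprotein (commonly called nsp1). The insert of about 530 bp is annotated as a fragment of the SARS-CoV-2 replicase polyprotein 1a. The nsp10-related functional text attached to that annotation is generic to the polyprotein database entry and does not describe this fragment. Expression is driven by the human cytomegalovirus immediate-early enhancer and promoter elements located just upstream of the coding sequence on the circular map, and transcripts are terminated by an SV40 polyadenylation signal. According to the catalogue fields, the backbone supplies a C-terminal HA epitope preceded by a TEV protease cleavage site. This allows immunodetection or affinity capture of the protein and optional tag removal, although these short elements are not called out in the feature table.

For propagation in E. coli the plasmid has a high-copy ColE1/pUC-type origin and an ampicillin resistance (β-lactamase) gene. Selection in mammalian cells comes from a separate cassette in which the human ubiquitin C promoter drives puromycin N-acetyltransferase, followed by a synthetic poly(A) signal. The expression unit is flanked by short β-globin insulator elements and by bacterial T7 and rrnG terminators, plus an additional synthetic poly(A) signal upstream of the CMV enhancer. These features are intended to limit transcriptional read-through between the modules. The construct suits transient or puromycin-selected expression of tagged leader protein in mammalian cells, for example for localisation, interaction or functional studies of this viral protein.
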