Addgene plasmid #152936: pGBW-m4133838
Purpose: Mammalian expression plasmid for SARS-CoV-2 leader protein
Depositing lab: Ginkgo Bioworks & Benjie Chen. Depositing organization: Ginkgo Bioworks.
Backbone
  Vector backbone: pTwist_CMV_Puro_6
  Backbone size w/o insert (bp): 6080
  Vector type: Mammalian Expression
  Selectable markers: Puromycin
Growth in bacteria
  Bacterial resistance: Ampicillin, 100 μg/mL
  Growth temperature: 37°C
  Growth strain: DH5alpha
  Copy number: High Copy
Gene/Insert
  Gene/Insert name: SARS-CoV-2 leader protein
  Species: Severe acute respiratory syndrome coronavirus 2
  Insert size (bp): 533
  Mutation: wt
  Entrez Gene: ORF1ab (a.k.a. GU280_gp01)
  Promoter: CMV
  Tag / fusion protein: Cleavable TEV;HA (C terminal on backbone)
  Cloning method: Unknown
Resource information
  A portion of this plasmid was derived from a plasmid made by: GinkgoBioworks
Depositor comments: NCBI reference sequence: YP_009725297.1
How to cite: pGBW-m4133838 was a gift from Ginkgo Bioworks & Benjie Chen (Addgene plasmid # 152936 ; http://n2t.net/addgene:152936 ; RRID:Addgene_152936)
